>Addgene plasmid #195516 | pBbA5k-acrAB-sfGFP | addgene full sequence | sequence record 383914 | Addgene NGS Result
ATCGTTTAGGCACCCCAGGCTTTACACTTTATGCTTCCGGCTCGTATAATGTGTGGAATTGTGAGCGGAT
AACAATTTCAGAATTCAAAAGATCTTTTAAGAAGGAGATATACATATGAACAAAAACAGAGGGTTTACGC
CTCTGGCGGTCGTTCTGATGCTCTCAGGCAGCTTAGCCCTAACAGGATGTGACGACAAACAGGCCCAACA
AGGTGGCCAGCAGATGCCCGCCGTTGGCGTAGTAACAGTCAAAACTGAACCTCTGCAGATCACAACCGAG
CTTCCGGGTCGCACCAGTGCCTACCGGATCGCAGAAGTTCGTCCTCAAGTTAGCGGGATTATCCTGAAGC
GTAATTTCAAAGAAGGTAGCGACATCGAAGCAGGTGTCTCTCTCTATCAGATTGATCCTGCGACCTATCA
GGCGACATACGACAGTGCGAAAGGTGATCTGGCGAAAGCCCAGGCTGCAGCCAATATCGCGCAATTGACG
GTGAATCGTTATCAGAAACTGCTCGGTACTCAGTACATCAGTAAGCAAGAGTACGATCAGGCTCTGGCTG
ATGCGCAACAGGCGAATGCTGCGGTAACTGCGGCGAAAGCTGCCGTTGAAACTGCGCGGATCAATCTGGC
TTACACCAAAGTCACCTCTCCGATTAGCGGTCGCATTGGTAAGTCGAACGTGACGGAAGGCGCATTGGTA
CAGAACGGTCAGGCGACTGCGCTGGCAACCGTGCAGCAACTTGATCCGATCTACGTTGATGTGACCCAGT
CCAGCAACGACTTCCTGCGCCTGAAACAGGAACTGGCGAATGGCACGCTGAAACAAGAGAACGGCAAAGC
CAAAGTGTCACTGATCACCAGTGACGGCATTAAGTTCCCGCAGGACGGTACGCTGGAATTCTCTGACGTT
ACCGTTGATCAGACCACTGGGTCTATCACCCTACGCGCTATCTTCCCGAACCCGGATCACACTCTGCTGC
CGGGTATGTTCGTGCGCGCACGTCTGGAAGAAGGGCTTAATCCAAACGCTATTTTAGTCCCGCAACAGGG
CGTAACCCGTACGCCGCGTGGCGATGCCACCGTACTGGTAGTTGGCGCGGATGACAAAGTGGAAACCCGT
CCGATCGTTGCAAGCCAGGCTATTGGCGATAAGTGGCTGGTGACAGAAGGTCTGAAAGCAGGCGATCGCG
TAGTAATAAGTGGGCTGCAGAAAGTGCGTCCTGGTGTCCAGGTAAAAGCACAAGAAGTTACCGCTGATAA
TAACCAGCAAGCCGCAAGCGGTGCTCAGCCTGAACAGTCCAAGTCTTAACTTAAACAGGAGCCGTTAAGA
C
[3147 nt withheld, positions 1332-4478]
TTAACTTTAAAGAGGAGAAAGGTACCGCATGCGTAAAGGCGAAGAGCTGTTCACTGGTGTCGTCCCTATT
CTGGTGGAACTGGATGGTGATGTCAACGGTCATAAGTTTTCCGTGCGTGGCGAGGGTGAAGGTGACGCAA
CTAATGGTAAACTGACGCTGAAGTTCATCTGTACTACTGGTAAACTGCCGGTACCTTGGCCGACTCTGGT
AACGACGCTGACTTATGGTGTTCAGTGCTTTGCTCGTTATCCGGACCATATGAAGCAGCATGACTTCTTC
AAGTCCGCCATGCCGGAAGGCTATGTGCAGGAACGCACGATTTCCTTTAAGGATGACGGCACGTACAAAA
CGCGTGCGGAAGTGAAATTTGAAGGCGATACCCTGGTAAACCGCATTGAGCTGAAAGGCATTGACTTTAA
AGAAGACGGCAATATCCTGGGCCATAAGCTGGAATACAATTTTAACAGCCACAATGTTTACATCACCGCC
GATAAACAAAAAAATGGCATTAAAGCGAATTTTAAAATTCGCCACAACGTGGAGGATGGCAGCGTGCAGC
TGGCTGATCACTACCAGCAAAACACTCCAATCGGTGATGGTCCTGTTCTGCTGCCAGACAATCACTATCT
GAGCACGCAAAGCGTTCTGTCTAAAGATCCGAACGAGAAACGCGATCATATGGTTCTGCTGGAGTTCGTA
ACCGCAGCGGGCATCACGCATGGTATGGATGAACTGTACAAATAATAGTGAGGATCCAAACTCGAGTAAG
GATCTCCAGGCATCAAATAAAACGAAAGGCTCAGTCGAAAGACTGGGCCTTTCGTTTTATCTGTTGTTTG
TCGGTGAACGCTCTCTACTAGAGTCACACTGGCTCACCTTCGGGTGGGCCTTTCTGCGTTTATACCTAGG
GATATATTCCGCTTCCTCGCTCACTGACTCGCTACGCTCGGTCGTTCGACTGCGGCGAGCGGAAATGGCT
TACGAACGGGGCGGAGATTTCCTGGAAGATGCCAGGAAGATACTTAACAGGGAAGTGAGAGGGCCGCGGC
AAAGCCGTTTTTCCATAGGCTCCGCCCCCCTGACAAGCATCACGAAATCTGACGCTCAAATCAGTGGTGG
CGAAACCCGACAGGACTATAAAGATACCAGGCGTTTCCCCCTGGCGGCTCCCTCGTGCGCTCTCCTGTTC
CTGCCTTTCGGTTTACCGGTGTCATTCCGCTGTTATGGCCGCGTTTGTCTCATTCCACGCCTGACACTCA
GTTCCGGGTAGGCAGTTCGCTCCAAGCTGGACTGTATGCACGAACCCCCCGTTCAGTCCGACCGCTGCGC
CTTATCCGGTAACTATCGTCTTGAGTCCAACCCGGAAAGACATGCAAAAGCACCACTGGCAGCAGCCACT
GGTAATTGATTTAGAGGAGTTAGTCTTGAAGTCATGCGCCGGTTAAGGCTAAACTGAAAGGACAAGTTTT
GGTGACTGCGCTCCTCCAAGCCAGTTACCTCGGTTCAAAGAGTTGGTAGCTCAGAGAACCTTCGAAAAAC
CGCCCTGCAAGGCGGTTTTTTCGTTTTCAGAGCAAGAGATTACGCGCAGACCAAAACGATCTCAAGAAGA
TCATCTTATTAATCAGATAAAATATTTCTAGATTTCAGTGCAATTTATCTCTTCAAATGTAGCACCTGAA
GTCAGCCCCATACGATATAAGTTGTTACTAGTGCTTGGATTCTCACCAATAAAAAACGCCCGGCGGCAAC
CGAGCGTTCTGAACAAATCCAGATGGAGTTCTGAGGTCATTACTGGATCTATCAACAGGAGTCCAAGCGA
GCTCTCGAACCCCAGAGTCCCGCTCAGAAGAACTCGTCAAGAAGGCGATAGAAGGCGATGCGCTGCGAAT
CGGGAGCGGCGATACCGTAAAGCACGAGGAAGCGGTCAGCCCATTCGCCGCCAAGCTCTTCAGCAATATC
ACGGGTAGCCAACGCTATGTCCTGATAGCGGTCCGCCACACCCAGCCGGCCACAGTCGATGAATCCAGAA
AAGCGGCCATTTTCCACCATGATATTCGGCAAGCAGGCATCGCCATGGGTCACGACGAGATCCTCGCCGT
CGGGCATGCGCGCCTTGAGCCTGGCGAACAGTTCGGCTGGCGCGAGCCCCTGATGCTCTTCGTCCAGATC
ATCCTGATCGACAAGACCGGCTTCCATCCGAGTACGTGCTCGCTCGATGCGATGTTTCGCTTGGTGGTCG
AATGGGCAGGTAGCCGGATCAAGCGTATGCAGCCGCCGCATTGCATCAGCCATGATGGATACTTTCTCGG
CAGGAGCAAGGTGAGATGACAGGAGATCCTGCCCCGGCACTTCGCCCAATAGCAGCCAGTCCCTTCCCGC
TTCAGTGACAACGTCGAGCACAGCTGCGCAAGGAACGCCCGTCGTGGCCAGCCACGATAGCCGCGCTGCC
TCGTCCTGCAGTTCATTCAGGGCACCGGACAGGTCGGTCTTGACAAAAAGAACCGGGCGCCCCTGCGCTG
ACAGCCGGAACACGGCGGCATCAGAGCAGCCGATTGTCTGTTGTGCCCAGTCATAGCCGAATAGCCTCTC
CACCCAAGCGGCCGGAGAACCTGCGTGCAATCCATCTTGTTCAATCATGCGAAACGATCCTCATCCTGTC
TCTTGATCAGATCATGATCCCCTGCGCCATCAGATCCTTGGCGGCAAGAAAGCCATCCAGTTTACTTTGC
AGGGCTTCCCAACCTTACCAGAGGGCGCCCCAGCTGGCAATTCCGACGTCGGTGCCTAATGAGTGAGCTA
ACTTACATTAATTGCGTTGCGCTCACTGCCCGCTTTCCAGTCGGGAAACCTGTCGTGCCAGCTGCATTAA
TGAATCGGCCAACGCGCGGGGAGAGGCGGTTTGCGTATTGGGCGCCAGGGTGGTTTTTCTTTTCACCAGT
GAGACGGGCAACAGCTGATTGCCCTTCACCGCCTGGCCCTGAGAGAGTTGCAGCAAGCGGTCCACGCTGG
TTTGCCCCAGCAGGCGAAAATCCTGTTTGATGGTGGTTAACGGCGGGATATAACATGAGCTGTCTTCGGT
ATCGTCGTATCCCACTACCGAGATGTCCGCACCAACGCGCAGCCCGGACTCGGTAATGGCGCGCATTGCG
CCCAGCGCCATCTGATCGTTGGCAACCAGCATCGCAGTGGGAACGATGCCCTCATTCAGCATTTGCATGG
TTTGTTGAAAACCGGACATGGCACTCCAGTCGCCTTCCCGTTCCGCTATCGGCTGAATTTGATTGCGAGT
GAGATATTTATGCCAGCCAGCCAGACGCAGACGCGCCGAGACAGAACTTAATGGGCCCGCTAACAGCGCG
ATTTGCTGGTGACCCAATGCGACCAGATGCTCCACGCCCAGTCGCGTACCGTCTTCATGGGAGAAAATAA
TACTGTTGATGGGTGTCTGGTCAGAGACATCAAGAAATAACGCCGGAACATTAGTGCAGGCAGCTTCCAC
AGCAATGGCATCCTGGTCATCCAGCGGATAGTTAATGATCAGCCCACTGACGCGTTGCGCGAGAAGATTG
TGCACCGCCGCTTTACAGGCTTCGACGCCGCTTCGTTCTACCATCGACACCACCACGCTGGCACCCAGTT
GATCGGCGCGAGATTTAATCGCCGCGACAATTTGCGACGGCGCGTGCAGGGCCAGACTGGAGGTGGCAAC
GCCAATCAGCAACGACTGTTTGCCCGCCAGTTGTTGTGCCACGCGGTTGGGAATGTAATTCAGCTCCGCC
ATCGCCGCTTCCACTTTTTCCCGCGTTTTCGCAGAAACGTGGCTGGCCTGGTTCACCACGCGGGAAACGG
TCTGATAAGAGACACCGGCATACTCTGCGACATCGTATAACGTTACTGGTTTCACATTCACCACCCTGAA
TTGACTCTCTTCCGGGCGCTATCATGCCATACCGCGAAAGGTTTTGCGCCATTCGATGGTGTCCGGGATC
TCGACGCTCTCCCTTATGCGACTCCTGCATTAGGAAGCAGCCCAGTAGTAGGTTGAGGCCGTTGAGCACC
GCCGCCGCAAGGAATGGTGCATGCAAGGAGATGGCGCCCAACAGTCCCCCGGCCACGGGGCCTGCCACCA
TACCCACGCCGAAACAAGCGCTCATGAGCCCGAAGTGGCGAGCCCGATCTTCCCCATCGGTGATGTCGGC
GATATAGGCGCCAGCAACCGCACCTGTGGCGCCGGTGATGCCGGCCACGATGCGTCCGGCGTAGAGGATC
GAG
Features (pLannotate 1.2.2; 16 found; start..end, strand, type, name):
     21..51      +  promoter       lac UV5 promoter: E. coli lac promoter with an "up" mutation
     59..75      +  protein_bind   lac operator: The lac repressor binds to the lac operator to inhibit transcription in E. coli. This inhibition can be relieved by adding lactose or isopropyl-β-D-thiogalactopyranoside (IPTG). lac repressor encoded by lacI
    116..1306    +  CDS            acrA: ACRA_ECOLI - Also known as lir, mtcA. Experimental evidence at protein level: Swiss-Prot protein existence level 1. AcrA-AcrB-AcrZ-TolC is a drug efflux protein complex with broad substrate specificity that uses the proton motive force to export substrates. This subunit may act as an adapter protein that links AcrB and TolC stably together. It is elongated in shape, being long enough to span the periplasm. From Escherichia coli (strain K12).
   1332..4478    +  CDS            acrB (sequence withheld): ACRB_ECOLI - Also known as acrE. Experimental evidence at protein level: Swiss-Prot protein existence level 1. (Microbial infection) Involved in contact-dependent growth inhibition (CDI), acts downstream of BamA, the receptor for CDI. Its role in CDI is independent of the AcrA-AcrB-TolC efflux pump complex. From Escherichia coli (strain K12).
   4507..5220    +  CDS            superfolder GFP: GFP variant that folds robustly even when fused to poorly folded proteins (Pédelacq et al., 2006)
   5262..5333    +  terminator     rrnB T1 terminator: transcription terminator T1 from the E. coli rrnB gene
   5349..5376    +  terminator     T7Te terminator: phage T7 early transcription terminator
   5395..5450    -  rep_origin     RSF ori (fragment): Plasmids containing the RSF 1030 origin of replication can be propagated in E. coli cells that contain additional plasmids with compatible origins.
   5538..6083    -  rep_origin     p15A ori: Plasmids containing the medium-copy-number p15A origin of replication can be propagated in E. coli cells that contain a second plasmid with the ColE1 origin.
   6197..6291    -  terminator     lambda t0 terminator: transcription terminator from phage lambda
   6325..7116    -  CDS            neo: KKA2_KLEPN - Also known as kan, nptII. Experimental evidence at protein level: Swiss-Prot protein existence level 1. Resistance to kanamycin, neomycin, paromomycin, ribostamycin, butirosin and gentamicin B. From Klebsiella pneumoniae.
   7148..7252    -  CDS            tnpA (fragment): TN5P_ECOLX - Also known as tnp. Experimental evidence at protein level: Swiss-Prot protein existence level 1. Mediates transposition of transposon Tn5 by a 'cut and paste' mechanism. First, the monomeric transposase binds the 19 bp inverted DNA repeats flanking the transposon. Then, dimerization of the DNA- bound transposase creates a synaptic DNA complex. After nicking of the first DNA strand, excision of the transposon proceeds through a series of intermediates. The transposase then mediates the insertion of the transposon at a new site by strand transfer. The activity of the wild- type tran
   7267..7288    -  protein_bind   CAP binding site: CAP binding activates transcription in the presence of cAMP. E. coli catabolite activator protein
   7301..8383    -  CDS            lacI: lac repressor; lacI; The lac repressor binds to the lac operator to inhibit transcription in E. coli. This inhibition can be relieved by adding lactose or isopropyl-β-D-thiogalactopyranoside (IPTG).
   8384..8461    -  promoter       lacI promoter: lacI
   8469..8748    -  CDS            TcR (fragment): tetracycline efflux protein; tet; confers resistance to tetracycline
