[The description below was written by a language model from this plasmid's Addgene catalogue record and pLannotate feature annotations shown in this document.]
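Description:
pBbA5k-acrAB-sfGFP is a bacterial expression plasmid built on the pBbA5k backbone, intended for inducible expression of the E. coli AcrAB efflux pump components together with a fluorescent reporter. It replicates from a p15A origin, which the catalogue lists as low copy and which is compatible with ColE1-type plasmids. Selection is by kanamycin through a neo (nptII) resistance gene followed by a lambda t0 terminator. The catalogue gives a total size of 8,769 bp, while the annotated sequencing record is 8,751 nt, a small discrepancy the record does not explain. Short annotated fragments of an RSF origin, Tn5 transposase and a tetracycline resistance gene appear to be non-functional backbone remnants.

The payload is a single operon driven by the lacUV5 promoter with a downstream lac operator. It contains acrA, encoding the periplasmic adapter protein, then acrB, encoding the inner-membrane transporter, then superfolder GFP. Each is annotated as a separate coding sequence with a short gap between them. Although the catalogue lists sfGFP as a C-terminal tag, the stated purpose describes a transcriptional fusion, which matches the feature layout. GFP is therefore co-transcribed with the pump genes and reports on operon expression rather than being physically attached to AcrB. Transcription ends at tandem rrnB T1 and T7Te terminators. The plasmid also carries lacI under its own promoter, so the operon is repressed until induced with IPTG or lactose, independent of the host's repressor level.

The construct allows tunable efflux pump expression with a fluorescence readout. The associated publication concerns how antibiotic export by efflux pumps affects the growth of neighbouring bacteria.
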