Addgene plasmid #195516: pBbA5k-acrAB-sfGFP
Purpose: Inducible expression vector for transcriptionally fused acrAB and sfGFP.
Depositing lab: Mary Dunlop. Depositing organization: Boston University Main Campus. Publication: Antibiotic export by efflux pumps affects growth of neighboring bacteria. Wen X, Langevin AM, Dunlop MJ. Sci Rep. 2018 Oct 11;8(1):15120. doi: 10.1038/s41598-018-33275-4. PubMed 30310093.
Backbone
  Vector backbone: pBbA5k
  Backbone size w/o insert (bp): 3658
  Total vector size (bp): 8769
  Vector type: Bacterial Expression, Synthetic Biology
Growth in bacteria
  Bacterial resistance: Kanamycin, 50 μg/mL
  Growth temperature: 37°C
  Growth strain: BW25113
  Copy number: Low Copy
Gene/Insert
  Gene/Insert name: acrAB
  Species: E. coli
  Insert size (bp): 5111
  Promoter: lacUV5
  Tag / fusion protein: sfgfp (C terminal on insert)
  Cloning method: Gibson Cloning
  Sequencing primers: 5′ ggaattgtgagcggataacaatttc; 3′ cgttttatttgatgcctggagatcc
Terms and licenses: Academic/Nonprofit Terms; Industry Terms: Not Available to Industry
How to cite: pBbA5k-acrAB-sfGFP was a gift from Mary Dunlop (Addgene plasmid # 195516 ; http://n2t.net/addgene:195516 ; RRID:Addgene_195516)
